Addgene plasmid #202250: pBC162
Purpose: Level 2 for strain-specific barcode DNA tag with bc189 through Tn7 bacterial insertion, Gentamicin selectable marker and AmCyan1 fluorescent marker
Depositing lab: Paul Schulze-Lefert. Depositing organization: Max Planck Institute for Plant Breeding Research. Publication: Chromosomal barcodes for simultaneous tracking of near-isogenic bacterial strains in plant microbiota. Ordon J, Thouin J, Nakano RT, Ma KW, Zhang P, Huettel B, Garrido-Oter R, Schulze-Lefert P. Nat Microbiol. 2024 Apr;9(4):1117-1129. doi: 10.1038/s41564-024-01619-8. Epub 2024 Mar 19. PubMed 38503974.
Backbone
  Vector backbone: pBCC087
  Vector type: Bacterial Expression
  Selectable markers: Gentamicin
Growth in bacteria
  Bacterial resistance: Kan + DAP
  Growth temperature: 37°C
  Growth strain: E.coli BW29427
  Growth instructions: Requires media that contains DAP. A supplement
  Copy number: Low Copy
Gene/Insert
  Gene/Insert name: bc189
  Species: Synthetic
  Cloning method: Restriction Enzyme; 5′ cloning site unknown (unknown if destroyed)
Terms and licenses: Academic/Nonprofit Terms; Industry Terms: Not Available to Industry
Depositor comments: This plasmid can be transformed into E. coli BW29427 supplemented with 50 µg/mL of diaminopimelic acid (DAP) or any Pir1 strain. Please visit https://doi.org/10.1101/2023.04.20.537712 for bioRxiv preprint.
How to cite: pBC162 was a gift from Paul Schulze-Lefert (Addgene plasmid # 202250 ; http://n2t.net/addgene:202250 ; RRID:Addgene_202250)
