[The description below was written by a language model from this plasmid's Addgene catalogue record and pLannotate feature annotations shown in this document.]
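Description:
pBC162 is a 6,974-nt, low-copy mini-Tn7 delivery plasmid built on the pBCC087 backbone. The record calls it a "Level 2" assembly for placing a strain-specific synthetic DNA barcode, bc189, into a bacterial chromosome by Tn7 transposition. It replicates from the R6K γ origin, which depends on the pi initiator protein. It is therefore maintained only in pir-expressing E. coli such as the diaminopimelic acid-auxotrophic host BW29427, and should behave as a suicide vector in recipients lacking pi. The backbone also carries the aphA1 kanamycin resistance gene for propagation, an IncP oriT for conjugative mobilisation, and a sacB cassette with its native promoter, which confers sucrose sensitivity and can serve to counter-select cells that retain the plasmid.

The transposable payload lies between the Tn7R and Tn7L ends. It contains a gentamicin acetyltransferase gene (aacC1) driven by the class 1 integron Pc promoter. This gene is flanked by a full and a minimal FRT site, so the marker could be excised by FLP recombinase after integration. Downstream, a tac promoter with a lac operator drives the cyan fluorescent protein AmCyan1. Lambda t0 and rrnB T1 terminators insulate the cassettes. The barcode itself is not annotated in the feature table. It may lie in the unannotated stretch between the AmCyan1 terminator and Tn7L, but the record does not give its position. No Tn7 transposase genes are annotated, so transposition functions would have to be supplied from another source.

According to the associated publication title, such constructs provide chromosomal barcodes for simultaneously tracking near-isogenic bacterial strains in plant microbiota. Gentamicin resistance selects for integrants, and AmCyan1 fluorescence gives a visual marker.
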