Features (pLannotate 1.2.2; 22 found; start..end, strand, type, name):
     85..284     -  mobile_element Tn7R (fragment): mini-Tn7 element (right end of the Tn7 transposon) Tn7
    308..402     +  terminator     lambda t0 terminator: transcription terminator from phage lambda
    412..441     +  CDS            CmR (fragment): chloramphenicol acetyltransferase confers resistance to chloramphenicol
    504..590     +  terminator     rrnB T1 terminator: Escherichia coli rrnB; transcription terminator T1 from the E. coli rrnB gene
    623..670     -  protein_bind   FRT: FLP-mediated recombination occurs in the 8-bp core sequence TCTAGAAA (Turan and Bode, 2011). FLP recombinase from the Saccharomyces cerevisiae 2μ plasmid
    711..739     +  promoter       Pc promoter: intI1 (promoter lies within the coding sequence); class 1 integron promoter
    928..1461    +  CDS            GmR: gentamycin acetyltransferase; aacC1; confers resistance to gentamycin
   1591..1624    -  protein_bind   FRT (minimal): supports FLP-mediated excision but not integration (Turan and Bode, 2011) FLP recombinase from the Saccharomyces cerevisiae 2μ plasmid
   1666..1694    +  promoter       tac promoter: strong E. coli promoter; hybrid between the trp and lac UV5 promoters
   1702..1718    +  protein_bind   lac operator: The lac repressor binds to the lac operator to inhibit transcription in E. coli. This inhibition can be relieved by adding lactose or isopropyl-β-D-thiogalactopyranoside (IPTG). lac repressor encoded by lacI
   1758..1803    -  misc_feature   MCS (fragment): pUC18/19 multiple cloning site
   1813..2499    +  CDS            amCyan1: amCyan1 is a basic (constitutively fluorescent) cyan fluorescent protein, derived from Anemonia majano.
   2519..2613    +  terminator     lambda t0 terminator: transcription terminator from phage lambda
   2978..3143    -  mobile_element Tn7L: mini-Tn7 element (left end of the Tn7 transposon) Tn7
   3186..3631    +  promoter       sacB promoter: sacR; sacB promoter and control region
   3632..5053    +  CDS            SacB: secreted levansucrase that renders bacterial growth sensitive to sucrose; Bacillus subtilis sacB; negative selection marker
   5101..5125    +  CDS            lacZα (fragment): LacZα fragment of β-galactosidase; lacZ fragment
   5136..5230    +  terminator     lambda t0 terminator: transcription terminator from phage lambda
   5362..6174    +  CDS            aphA1: KKA1_ECOLX - Also known as nptI. Protein inferred from homology: Swiss-Prot protein existence level 3. Resistance to kanamycin and structurally-related aminoglycosides, including amikacin. From Escherichia coli.
   6344..6452    +  oriT           oriT: incP origin of transfer
   6463..6851    +  rep_origin     R6K γ ori: γ replication origin from E. coli plasmid R6K; requires the R6K initiator protein pi for replication
   6882..6968    -  terminator     rrnB T1 terminator: Escherichia coli rrnB; transcription terminator T1 from the E. coli rrnB gene
>Addgene plasmid #202250 | pBC162 | addgene full sequence | sequence record 417285 | Addgene NGS Result
TTAATTAAAGCGGATAACAATTTCACACAGGAGGCCGCCTAGGCCGCGGCCGCGCGAATTTGCCGAATTC
GGATCCGGAGGGAGTGTGGGCGGACAATAAAGTCTTAAACTGAACAAAATAGATCTAAACTATGACAATA
AAGTCTTAAACTAGACAGAATAGTTGTAAACTGAAATCAGTCCAGTTATGCTGTGAAAAAGCATACTGGA
CTTTTGTTATGGCTAAAGCAAACTCTTCATTTTCTGAAGTGCAAATTGCCCGTCGTATTAAAGAGGGGCG
TGGCGCTGCAAGAATTCAAGCTTGGAGGACTCCTGTTGATAGATCCAGTAATGACCTCAGAACTCCATCT
GGATTTGTTCAGAACGCTCGGTTGCCGCCGGGCGTTTTTTATTGGTGAGAATCCAAGCTAGACTGCGATG
AGTGGCAGGGCGGGGCGTAATTTCTTAAGGCAGTTATTGGTGCCCTTAAACGCCTGGGGTAATGACTCTC
TAGCTTGAGGCATCAAATAAAACGAAAGGCTCAGTCGAAAGACTGGGCCTTTCGTTTTATCTGTTGTTTG
TCGGTGAACGCTCTCCTGAGTAGGACAAATCCGCCCGCCGCTGCAAGAATTCAAGCTTGGAGGAAGTTCC
TATACTTTCTAGAGAATAGGAACTTCGGAATAGGAACTTCAAGATCCCCTGATTCCCTTTGTCAACAGCA
ATGGATCGAATTGACATAAGCCTGTTCGGTTCGTAAACTGTAATGCAAGTAGCGTATGCGCTCACGCAAC
TGGTCCAGAACCTTGACCGAACGCAGCGGTGGTAACGGCGCAGTGGCGGTTTTCATGGCTTGTTATGACT
GTTTTTTTGTACAGTCTATGCCTCGGGCATCCAAGCAGCAAGCGCGTTACGCCGTGGGTCGATGTTTGAT
GTTATGGAGCAGCAACGATGTTACGCAGCAGCAACGATGTTACGCAGCAGGGCAGTCGCCCTAAAACAAA
GTTAGGTGGCTCAAGTATGGGCATCATTCGCACATGTAGGCTCGGCCCTGACCAAGTCAAATCCATGCGG
GCTGCTCTTGATCTTTTCGGTCGTGAGTTCGGAGACGTAGCCACCTACTCCCAACATCAGCCGGACTCCG
ATTACCTCGGGAACTTGCTCCGTAGTAAGACATTCATCGCGCTTGCTGCCTTCGACCAAGAAGCGGTTGT
TGGCGCTCTCGCGGCTTACGTTCTGCCCAAGTTTGAGCAGCCGCGTAGTGAGATCTATATCTATGATCTC
GCAGTCTCCGGCGAGCACCGGAGGCAGGGCATTGCCACCGCGCTCATCAATCTCCTCAAGCATGAGGCCA
ACGCGCTTGGTGCTTATGTGATCTACGTGCAAGCAGATTACGGTGACGATCCCGCAGTGGCTCTCTATAC
AAAGTTGGGCATACGGGAAGAAGTGATGCACTTTGATATCGACCCAAGTACCGCCACCTAACAATTCGTT
CAAGCCGAGATCGGCTTCCCGGCCGCGGAGTTGTTCGGTAAATTGTCACAACGCCGCGGCCAATTCGATC
TAGAATTCCATTGAGTAAGTTTTTAAGCACATCAGCTTCAAAAGCGCTCTGAAGTTCCTATACTTTCTAG
AGAATAGGAACTTCGGAATAGGTACTTCCGCTACTAGAATTCGAGCGGGGAATTCTTGACAATTAATCAT
CGGCTCGTATAATGTGTGGAATTGTGAGCGGATAACAATTTTCACACAGGAAACAGCTAAATGACCATGA
TTACGCCAAGCTTGCATGCCTGCAGGTCGACTCTAGAGGATCCACGGGTACCGGTCGCCACCATGGCTCT
TTCAAACAAGTTTATCGGAGATGACATGAAAATGACCTACCATATGGATGGCTGTGTCAATGGGCATTAC
TTTACCGTCAAAGGTGAAGGCAGCGGGAAGCCATACGAAGGGACGCAGACCTCGACTTTTAAAGTCACCA
TGGCCAACGGTGGGCCCCTTGCATTCTCCTTTGACATACTATCTACAGTGTTCATGTATGGAAATCGATG
CTTTACTGCGTATCCTACCAGTATGCCCGACTATTTCAAACAAGCATTTCCTGACGGAATGTCATATGAA
AGGACTTTTACCTATGAAGATGGAGGAGTTGCTACAGCCAGTTGGGAAATAAGCCTTAAAGGCAACTGCT
TTGAGCACAAATCCACGTTTCATGGAGTGAACTTTCCTGCTGATGGACCTGTGATGGCGAAGATGACAAC
TGGTTGGGACCCATCTTTTGAGAAAATGACTGTCTGCGATGGAATATTGAAGGGTGATGTCACCGCGTTC
CTCATGCTGCAAGGAGGTGGCAATTACAGATGCCAATTCCACACTTCTTACAAGACAAAAAAACCGGTGA
CGATGCCACCAAACCATGCGGTGGAACATCGCATTGCGAGGACCGACCTTGACAAAGGTGGCAACAGTGT
TCAGCTGACGGAGCACGCTGTTGCACATATAACCTCTGTTGTCCCTTTCGCTTAATTAGCTGAGCTTGGA
CTCCTGTTGATAGATCCAGTAATGACCTCAGAACTCCATCTGGATTTGTTCAGAACGCTCGGTTGCCGCC
GGGCGTTTTTTATTGGTGAGAATCTCCCGCTTTACGAATTCCCATGGGGAGCATGCGGAGTTACGTCATC
CCCACCTTCCGCTGCGTTCTTCATCGATGCCCGCTTAGTGATATGCTTAAAACTCCAAGCACAGCCTTCT
CCCCATGCGGAGATATATCCCACTCCTCGCCGAGGCTGCCATTAATGACACGGTTGAAGACCATAGTAGG
AGATTCGTACATTATGCCTACAACCGTCGGCTGACGTCAAGCGTTTCGCATTGGGGATGCTGGTTGTCAT
TGCCCCTCCTTCCTCTAAGTGATAAGGTTACTTCCTCTAAATGACCAAGCAGGGTATCTAATCCTGTTAA
CGCTCGCTCAGAGAATTCGCATGCGGAGTCGAGGGAGAACCAGATAAGTGAAATCTAGTTCCAAACTATT
TTGTCATTTTTAATTTTCGTATTAGCTTACGACGCTACACCCAGTTCCCATCTATTTTGTCACTCTTCCC
TAAATAATCCTTAAAAACTCCATTTCCACCCCTCCCAGTTCCCAACTATTTTGTCCGCCCACACGCTGAG
CGAATTCCACGCTTGTGGAATTCCTCGAGGGAGTTCACATATACCTGCCGTTCACTATTATTTAGTGAAA
TGAGATATTATGATATTTTCTGAATTGTGATTAAAAAGGCAACTTTATGCCCATGCAACAGAAACTATAA
AAAATACAGAGAATGAAAAGAAACAGATAGATTTTTTAGTTCTTTAGGCCCGTAGTCTGCAAATCCTTTT
ATGATTTTCTATCAAACAAAAGAGGAAAATAGACCAGTTGCAATCCAAACGAGAGTCTAATAGAATGAGG
TCGAAAAGTAAATCGCGCGGGTTTGTTACTGATAAAGCAGGCAAGACCTAAAATGTGTAAAGGGCAAAGT
GTATACTTTGGCGTCACCCCTTACATATTTTAGGTCTTTTTTTATTGTGCGTAACTAACTTGCCATCTTC
AAACAGGAGGGCTGGAAGAAGCAGACCGCTAACACAGTACATAAAAAAGGAGACATGAACGATGAACATC
AAAAAGTTTGCAAAACAAGCAACAGTATTAACCTTTACTACCGCACTGCTGGCAGGAGGCGCAACTCAAG
CGTTTGCGAAAGAAACGAACCAAAAGCCATATAAGGAAACATACGGCATTTCCCATATTACACGCCATGA
TATGCTGCAAATCCCTGAACAGCAAAAAAATGAAAAATATCAAGTTCCTGAATTCGATTCGTCCACAATT
AAAAATATCTCTTCTGCAAAAGGCCTGGACGTTTGGGACAGCTGGCCATTACAAAACGCTGACGGCACTG
TCGCAAACTATCACGGCTACCACATCGTCTTTGCATTAGCCGGAGATCCTAAAAATGCGGATGACACATC
GATTTACATGTTCTATCAAAAAGTCGGCGAAACTTCTATTGACAGCTGGAAAAACGCTGGCCGCGTCTTT
AAAGACAGCGACAAATTCGATGCAAATGATTCTATCCTAAAAGACCAAACACAAGAATGGTCAGGTTCAG
CCACATTTACATCTGACGGAAAAATCCGTTTATTCTACACTGATTTCTCCGGTAAACATTACGGCAAACA
AACACTGACAACTGCACAAGTTAACGTATCAGCATCAGACAGCTCTTTGAACATCAACGGTGTAGAGGAT
TATAAATCAATCTTTGACGGTGACGGAAAAACGTATCAAAATGTACAGCAGTTCATCGATGAAGGCAACT
ACAGCTCAGGCGACAACCATACGCTGAGAGATCCTCACTACGTAGAAGATAAAGGCCACAAATACTTAGT
ATTTGAAGCAAACACTGGAACTGAAGATGGCTACCAAGGCGAAGAATCTTTATTTAACAAAGCATACTAT
GGCAAAAGCACATCATTCTTCCGTCAAGAAAGTCAAAAACTTCTGCAAAGCGATAAAAAACGCACGGCTG
AGTTAGCAAACGGCGCTCTCGGTATGATTGAGCTAAACGATGATTACACACTGAAAAAAGTGATGAAACC
GCTGATTGCATCTAACACAGTAACAGATGAAATTGAACGCGCGAACGTCTTTAAAATGAACGGCAAATGG
TACCTGTTCACTGACTCCCGCGGATCAAAAATGACGATTGACGGCATTACGTCTAACGATATTTACATGC
TTGGTTATGTTTCTAATTCTTTAACTGGCCCATACAAGCCGCTGAACAAAACTGGCCTTGTGTTAAAAAT
GGATCTTGATCCTAACGATGTAACCTTTACTTACTCACACTTCGCTGTACCTCAAGCGAAAGGAAACAAT
GTCGTGATTACAAGCTATATGACAAACAGAGGATTCTACGCAGACAAACAATCAACGTTTGCGCCAAGCT
TCCTGCTGAACATCAAAGGCAAGAAAACATCTGTTGTCAAAGACAGCATCCTTGAACAAGGACAATTAAC
AGTTAACAAATAAATTCGCTGAGCGAGGATGCACATGTGACCGAGGGAAGCTTGCGGCCGCGTCGTGACT
GGGAAAACCCTGGCGACTAGTCTTGGACTCCTGTTGATAGATCCAGTAATGACCTCAGAACTCCATCTGG
ATTTGTTCAGAACGCTCGGTTGCCGCCGGGCGTTTTTTATTGGTGAGAATCCAGGGGTCCCCAATAATTA
CGATTTAAATTTGTGTCTCAAAATCTCTGATGTTACATTGCACAAGATAAAAATATATCATCATGAACAA
TAAAACTGTCTGCTTACATAAACAGTAATACAAGGGGTGTTATGAGCCATATTCAGCGTGAAACGAGCTG
TAGCCGTCCGCGTCTGAACAGCAACATGGATGCGGATCTGTATGGCTATAAATGGGCGCGTGATAACGTG
GGTCAGAGCGGCGCGACCATTTATCGTCTGTATGGCAAACCGGATGCGCCGGAACTGTTTCTGAAACATG
GCAAAGGCAGCGTGGCGAACGATGTGACCGATGAAATGGTGCGTCTGAACTGGCTGACCGAATTTATGCC
GCTGCCGACCATTAAACATTTTATTCGCACCCCGGATGATGCGTGGCTGCTGACCACCGCGATTCCGGGC
AAAACCGCGTTTCAGGTGCTGGAAGAATATCCGGATAGCGGCGAAAACATTGTGGATGCGCTGGCCGTGT
TTCTGCGTCGTCTGCATAGCATTCCGGTGTGCAACTGCCCGTTTAACAGCGATCGTGTGTTTCGTCTGGC
CCAGGCGCAGAGCCGTATGAACAACGGCCTGGTGGATGCGAGCGATTTTGATGATGAACGTAACGGCTGG
CCGGTGGAACAGGTGTGGAAAGAAATGCATAAACTGCTGCCGTTTAGCCCGGATAGCGTGGTGACCCACG
GCGATTTTAGCCTGGATAACCTGATTTTCGATGAAGGCAAACTGATTGGCTGCATTGATGTGGGCCGTGT
GGGCATTGCGGATCGTTATCAGGATCTGGCCATTCTGTGGAACTGCCTGGGCGAATTTAGCCCGAGCCTG
CAAAAACGTCTGTTTCAGAAATATGGCATTGATAATCCGGATATGAACAAACTGCAATTTCATCTGATGC
TGGATGAATTTTTCTAATAATTAATTGGACCGCGGTCCGCGCGTTGTCCTTTTCCGCTGCATAACCCTGC
TTCGGGGTCATTATAGCGATTTTTTCGGTATATCCATCCTTTTTCGCACGATATACAGGATTTTGCCAAA
GGGTTCGTGTAGACTTTCCTTGGTGTATCCAACGGCGTCAGCCGGGCAGGATAGGTGAAGTAGGCCCACC
CGCGAGCGGGTGTTCCTTCTTCACTGTCCCTTATTCGCACCTGGCGGTGCTCAACGGGAATCCTGCTCTG
CGAGGCTGGCCGTAGGCCGGCCGATCTGAAGATCAGCAGTTCAACCTGTTGATAGTACGTACTAAGCTCT
CATGTTTCACGTACTAAGCTCTCATGTTTAACGTACTAAGCTCTCATGTTTAACGAACTAAACCCTCATG
GCTAACGTACTAAGCTCTCATGGCTAACGTACTAAGCTCTCATGTTTCACGTACTAAGCTCTCATGTTTG
AACAATAAAATTAATATAAATCAGCAACTTAAATAGCCTCTAAGGTTTTAAGTTTTATAAGAAAAAAAAG
AATATATAAGGCTTTTAAAGCCTTTAAGGTTTAACGGTTGTGGACAACAAGCCAGGGATGTAACGCACTG
AGAAGCCCTTAGAGCCTCTCAAAGCAATTTTGAGTGACACAGGAACACTTAACGGCTGACATGGGGCGCG
CCCAGCTGTCTAGGGCGGCGGATTTGTCCTACTCAGGAGAGCGTTCACCGACAAACAACAGATAAAACGA
AAGGCCCAGTCTTTCGACTGAGCCTTTCGTTTTATTTGATGCCT
